Addgene plasmid #98502: BB1_12_pPOR1
Purpose: BB1 with insert: promoter PPOR1
Depositing lab: Brigitte Gasser & Diethard Mattanovich & Michael Sauer. Depositing organization: Universitaet fur Bodenkultur Wien (BOKU-WIEN). Publication: GoldenPiCS: a Golden Gate-derived modular cloning system for applied synthetic biology in the yeast Pichia pastoris. Prielhofer R, Barrero JJ, Steuer S, Gassler T, Zahrl R, Baumann K, Sauer M, Mattanovich D, Gasser B, Marx H. BMC Syst Biol. 2017 Dec 8;11(1):123. doi: 10.1186/s12918-017-0492-3. PubMed 29221460.
Backbone
  Vector backbone: BB1
  Backbone size w/o insert (bp): 1936
  Vector type: Bacterial Expression
Growth in bacteria
  Bacterial resistance: Kanamycin, 50 μg/mL
  Growth temperature: 37°C
  Growth strain: DH10B
  Copy number: High Copy
Gene/Insert
  Gene/Insert name: POR1 promoter
  Insert size (bp): 704
  Mutation: Internal BsaI and BpiI sites removed from insert
  Cloning method: Restriction Enzyme; 5′ cloning site BpiI (destroyed during cloning); 3′ cloning site BpiI (destroyed during cloning)
  Sequencing primers: 5′ 5'-GTAAAACGACGGCCAGTT-3' (M13-Fwd); 3′ 5´-CAGGAAACAGCTATGAC-3' (M13-Rev)
Terms and licenses: Academic/Nonprofit Terms; Industry Terms: Not Available to Industry
How to cite: BB1_12_pPOR1 was a gift from Brigitte Gasser & Diethard Mattanovich & Michael Sauer (Addgene plasmid # 98502 ; http://n2t.net/addgene:98502 ; RRID:Addgene_98502)
