[The description below was written by a language model from this plasmid's Addgene catalogue record and pLannotate feature annotations shown in this document.]
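Description:
BB1_12_pPOR1 is a level-1 ("backbone 1") parts plasmid from the GoldenPiCS toolkit, a Golden Gate-derived modular cloning system for synthetic biology in the yeast Pichia pastoris. It is a small E. coli storage vector of about 2.6 kb rather than an expression construct in its own right, despite the catalogue's "bacterial expression" label. It is maintained at high copy through a ColE1/pUC-type origin and selected with kanamycin, using an aph(3')-Ia KanR gene that the annotation places downstream of a cat promoter. Short phage T3 and T7 early terminators and a tonB terminator flank the functional units, presumably insulating the cloning region and marker from read-through transcription. A residual lacZα fragment beside the insert site is probably left over from the original cloning cassette.

The payload is a 704 bp POR1 promoter, recorded as domesticated by removing internal BsaI and BpiI sites so that it tolerates the type IIS enzymes used in Golden Gate assembly. It was inserted with BpiI, and both sites were destroyed in cloning. The record does not state the source organism of the promoter, although the toolkit's focus suggests Pichia pastoris. The automated annotation does not label the promoter. Within the insert region it instead reports a partial match to S. cerevisiae MEP1, an ammonium transporter, which most likely reflects a similarity hit in neighbouring genomic sequence rather than an intended coding part.

The plasmid serves as a source of a standardised promoter module, to be combined with coding sequence and terminator modules in higher-level backbones to build expression units for Pichia. The "12" in the name probably denotes the fusion-site position for promoter parts, though the record does not spell this out.
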