Features (pLannotate 1.2.2; 8 found; start..end, strand, type, name):
     15..602     -  rep_origin     ori: high-copy-number ColE1/pMB1/pBR322/pUC origin of replication
    624..643     -  terminator     T3Te terminator (fragment): phage T3 early transcription terminator
    642..659     -  CDS            lacZα (fragment): LacZα fragment of β-galactosidase; lacZ fragment
    791..1078    +  CDS            MEP1 (fragment): MEP1_YEAST - Also known as AMT1. Experimental evidence at protein level: Swiss-Prot protein existence level 1. Transporter for ammonium (both charged and uncharged NH3 and NH4) to use as a nitrogen source. Can also transport methylamine. The affinity of MEP1 is about twenty times lower than that of MEP2. MEP3 has the lowest affinity. From Saccharomyces cerevisiae (strain ATCC 204508 / S288c) (Baker's yeast).
   1639..1670    +  terminator     tonB terminator: bidirectional E. coli tonB-P14 transcription terminator
   1671..1773    +  promoter       cat promoter: promoter of the E. coli cat gene encoding chloramphenicol acetyltransferase
   1774..2589    +  CDS            KanR: aminoglycoside phosphotransferase; aph(3')-Ia; confers resistance to kanamycin in bacteria or G418 (Geneticin®) in eukaryotes
   2613..3       +  terminator     T7Te terminator (across the origin): phage T7 early transcription terminator
>Addgene plasmid #98502 | BB1_12_pPOR1 | addgene full sequence | sequence record 191888 | Addgene NGS Result
GCGTTGCTGGCGTTTTTCCATAGGCTCCGCCCCCCTGACGAGCATCACAAAAATCGATGCTCAAGTCAGA
GGTGGCGAAACCCGACAGGACTATAAAGATACCAGGCGTTTCCCCCTGGAAGCTCCCTCGTGCGCTCTCC
TGTTCCGACCCTGCCGCTTACCGGATACCTGTCCGCCTTTCTCCCTTCGGGAAGCGTGGCGCTTTCTCAT
AGCTCACGCTGTAGGTATCTCAGTTCGGTGTAGGTCGTTCGCTCCAAGCTGGGCTGTGTGCACGAACCCC
CCGTTCAGCCCGACCGCTGCGCCTTATCCGGTAACTATCGTCTTGAGTCCAACCCGGTAAGACACGACTT
ATCGCCACTGGCAGCAGCCACTGGTAACAGGATTAGCAGAGCGAGGTATGTAGGCGGTGCTACAGAGTTC
TTGAAGTGGTGGCCTAACTACGGCTACACTAGAAGAACAGTATTTGGTATCTGCGCTCTGCTGAAGCCAG
TTACCTCGGAAAAAGAGTTGGTAGCTCTTGATCCGGCAAACAAACCACCGCTGGTAGCGGTGGTTTTTTT
GTTTGCAAGCAGCAGATTACGCGCAGAAAAAAAGGATCTCAAGAAGATCCTTTGATTTTCTACCGAAGAA
AGGCCCACCCGTGTAAAACGACGGCCAGTTTATCTAGTCAGCTTGATTCTAGCTGATCGTGGACCGGAAG
GTGAGCCAGTGAGTTGATTGCAGTCCAGTTACGCTGGAGTCTGAGGCTCGTCCTGAATGATATGCGGCCT
CGAATTCGAAGACGCGGAGCGCATTATTTGGGTCGGCTACTGTCATTGGTTATGATGGCCTTACCGAGCA
CGAAGGTGGTTGGATAGACCACAACTGGAAACAGTTGTACAAACAGATTGCATTCATTTTTGCTTGTATT
GGATACTCGATGGCCATCACCGCTCTTATCTGTTTCATCCTCAACCGTATTCCATTTTTGCAACTGCGAG
CTTCAGAAGAGGCTGAGGAGAAAGGTATGGATGAGGATCAGATTGGAGAGTTCGCTTATGACTACGTGGA
AGTACGTCGTGATTTTTTGGCTTGGGGATCAGGCCCAAACAATGGCTTCAAGGAGCCGGAAGTTCTGGAT
CAGGTAGTTCCGGTTAATGATTTCAGCAGTGACCAGAATGTGACTAATCAGACCAACGAATCTGAGAAGC
AGTAGAGTAAATATAGAGATGATATTTAGTGTATTCTAATGCTTATGTAATGTATTAAGCAAAAAGTTGT
GTTTATGAGTTAGCATTTGTCTTAGCAAACATAAAATTATGTCGACATTTGCAACCCGCATGTCTAGTGT
TTTTAGATCGATCTTCGATGTGTAGAATAATGCCTCCACGTGATGCCCCGCGATTTTGTTGGGTCGCAAT
GCCTCCAACATAAACCCATCACGTATAAAAAGCCCTCTTAACCCTCCCCCCTGTTTCGTTTGCTTCATCA
CTTAACCTGAACTATCAACATGGCGTCTTCGAATTCGCGCGTGATCTTACGGCATTATACGTATGATCGG
TCCACGATCAGCTAGATTATCTAGTCAGCTTGATGTCATAGCTGTTTCCTGAGGCTCAATACTGACCATT
TAAATCATACCTGACCTCCATAGCAGAAAGTCAAAAGCCTCCGACCGGAGGCTTTTGACTTGATCGGCAC
GTAAGAGGTTCCAACTTTCACCATAATGAAATAAGATCACTACCGGGCGTATTTTTTGAGTTATCGAGAT
TTTCAGGAGCTAAGGAAGCTAAAATGAGCCATATTCAACGGGAAACGTCTTGCTTGAAGCCGCGATTAAA
TTCCAACATGGATGCTGATTTATATGGGTATAAATGGGCTCGCGATAATGTCGGGCAATCAGGTGCGACA
ATCTATCGATTGTATGGGAAGCCCGATGCGCCAGAGTTGTTTCTGAAACATGGCAAAGGTAGCGTTGCCA
ATGATGTTACAGATGAGATGGTCAGGCTAAACTGGCTGACGGAATTTATGCCTCTTCCGACCATCAAGCA
TTTTATCCGTACTCCTGATGATGCATGGTTACTCACCACTGCGATCCCAGGGAAAACAGCATTCCAGGTA
TTAGAAGAATATCCTGATTCAGGTGAAAATATTGTTGATGCGCTGGCAGTGTTCCTGCGCCGGTTGCATT
CGATTCCTGTTTGTAATTGTCCTTTTAACGGCGATCGCGTATTTCGTCTCGCTCAGGCGCAATCACGAAT
GAATAACGGTTTGGTTGGTGCGAGTGATTTTGATGACGAGCGTAATGGCTGGCCTGTTGAACAAGTCTGG
AAAGAAATGCATAAACTCTTGCCATTCTCACCGGATTCAGTCGTCACTCATGGTGATTTCTCACTTGATA
ACCTTATTTTTGACGAGGGGAAATTAATAGGTTGTATTGATGTTGGACGAGTCGGAATCGCAGACCGATA
CCAGGATCTTGCCATCCTATGGAACTGCCTCGGTGAGTTTTCTCCTTCATTACAGAAACGGCTTTTTCAA
AAATATGGTATTGATAATCCTGATATGAATAAATTGCAGTTTCACTTGATGCTCGATGAGTTTTTCTAAT
GAGGACCTAAATGTAATCACCTGGCTCACCTTCGGGTGGGCCTTTCT
